Addgene plasmid #57360: mEos2-CENPB-N-22
Purpose: Localization: Nucleus/Centromeres, Excitation: 505 / 569, Emission: 516 / 581
Depositing lab: Michael Davidson. Depositing organization: Florida State University, Tallahassee. Publication: A bright and photostable photoconvertible fluorescent protein. McKinney SA, Murphy CS, Hazelwood KL, Davidson MW, Looger LL. Nat Methods. 2009 Feb . 6(2):131-3. 10.1038/nmeth.1296 PubMed 19169260.
Backbone
  Vector backbone: mEos2-N1
  Backbone size w/o insert (bp): 4750
  Vector type: Mammalian Expression
  Selectable markers: Neomycin (select with G418)
Growth in bacteria
  Bacterial resistance: Kanamycin, 50 μg/mL
  Growth temperature: 37°C
  Growth strain: DH5alpha
  Copy number: High Copy
Gene/Insert
  Gene/Insert name: CENPB (alt name: NM_001810.5)
  Species: H. sapiens (human)
  Mutation: aa 1-169 of CENPB (DNA Binding Domain)
  Entrez Gene: CENPB
  Promoter: CMV
  Tag / fusion protein: mEos2 (C terminal on backbone)
  Cloning method: Unknown
  Sequencing primers: 5′ CMV-F; 3′ SV40pA-R
Terms and licenses: Academic/Nonprofit Terms; Industry Terms
Depositor comments: . Excitation = 505 / 569; Emission = 516 / 581
How to cite: mEos2-CENPB-N-22 was a gift from Michael Davidson (Addgene plasmid # 57360 ; http://n2t.net/addgene:57360 ; RRID:Addgene_57360)
