[The description below was written by a language model from this plasmid's Addgene catalogue record and pLannotate feature annotations shown in this document.]
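Description:
mEos2-CENPB-N-22 is a mammalian expression plasmid built on the mEos2-N1 backbone, an N1-style fluorescent protein fusion vector in which the gene of interest is placed upstream of the fluorophore. The sequenced record is 5,188 nt. It replicates in E. coli from a high-copy ColE1/pUC-type origin and also carries an f1 phage origin. A single NeoR/KanR (aminoglycoside phosphotransferase) gene serves both hosts: a bacterial bla-type promoter drives it for kanamycin selection in bacteria, and an SV40 enhancer/early promoter drives it for G418 selection of transfected mammalian cells, with an HSV TK polyadenylation signal downstream. Short annotated fragments of ble, a bGH poly(A) signal and SV40 large T antigen appear to be partial-match or backbone remnants rather than functional elements.

The expression cassette uses the human CMV immediate early enhancer and promoter to drive a fragment of human CENPB encoding amino acids 1–169, the DNA-binding domain. This is joined through residual multiple cloning site sequence to mEos2 at the C terminus, and the transcript ends at an SV40 poly(A) signal. The CENP-B DNA-binding domain recognises the CENP-B box motif in alphoid satellite DNA, so the fusion is targeted to centromeres within the nucleus. mEos2 is a monomeric green-to-red photoconvertible variant of EosFP; the record lists excitation/emission of 505/516 nm for the green state and 569/581 nm for the red state. The construct therefore serves as a centromere localization marker for live or fixed cell imaging, and photoconversion suits it to tracking selected populations or to localization-based super-resolution microscopy, although the record states only localization and spectral properties as its purpose.
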