Features (pLannotate 1.2.2; 16 found; start..end, strand, type, name):
      1..304     +  enhancer       CMV enhancer: human cytomegalovirus immediate early enhancer
    305..508     +  promoter       CMV promoter: human cytomegalovirus (CMV) immediate early promoter
    541..1047    +  CDS            CENPB (fragment): CENPB_HUMAN - Experimental evidence at protein level: Swiss-Prot protein existence level 1. Interacts with centromeric heterochromatin in chromosomes and binds to a specific 17 bp subset of alphoid satellite DNA, called the CENP-B box (PubMed:11726497). May organize arrays of centromere satellite DNA into a higher-order structure which then directs centromere formation and kinetochore assembly in mammalian chromosomes (Probable). From Homo sapiens (Human).
   1048..1100    +  misc_feature   MCS: multiple cloning site
   1114..1794    +  CDS            mEos2: monomeric variant of green-to-red photoswitchable fluorescent protein EosFP (McKinney et al., 2009)
   1810..1893    +  CDS            large T antigen (fragment): large T antigen from SV40 (simian virus 40)
   1916..2037    +  polyA_signal   SV40 poly(A) signal: SV40 polyadenylation signal
   2071..2499    -  rep_origin     f1 ori (sequence partly withheld): f1 bacteriophage origin of replication; arrow indicates direction of (+) strand synthesis
   2526..2630    +  promoter       AmpR promoter: bla
   2632..2989    +  promoter       SV40 promoter: SV40 enhancer and early promoter
   3024..3818    +  CDS            NeoR/KanR: aminoglycoside phosphotransferase from Tn5; aph(3')-II (or nptII); confers resistance to neomycin, kanamycin, and G418 (Geneticin®)
   3839..3991    +  CDS            ble (fragment): BLE_KLEPN - Experimental evidence at protein level: Swiss-Prot protein existence level 1. Binding protein with a strong affinity to the bleomycin family of antibiotics. Binds to CL990; an antimitotic-antibiotic compound. From Klebsiella pneumoniae.
   4050..4097    +  polyA_signal   HSV TK poly(A) signal: herpes simplex virus thymidine kinase polyadenylation signal (Cole and Stacy, 1985)
   4188..4204    -  polyA_signal   bGH poly(A) signal (fragment): bovine growth hormone polyadenylation signal
   4426..5014    +  rep_origin     ori: high-copy-number ColE1/pMB1/pBR322/pUC origin of replication
   5129..5188    +  enhancer       CMV enhancer (fragment): human cytomegalovirus immediate early enhancer
>Addgene plasmid #57360 | mEos2-CENPB-N-22 | addgene full sequence | sequence record 201673 | Addgene NGS Result
CGTTACATAACTTACGGTAAATGGCCCGCCTGGCTGACCGCCCAACGACCCCCGCCCATTGACGTCAATA
ATGACGTATGTTCCCATAGTAACGCCAATAGGGACTTTCCATTGACGTCAATGGGTGGAGTATTTACGGT
AAACTGCCCACTTGGCAGTACATCAAGTGTATCATATGCCAAGTACGCCCCCTATTGACGTCAATGACGG
TAAATGGCCCGCCTGGCATTATGCCCAGTACATGACCTTATGGGACTTTCCTACTTGGCAGTACATCTAC
GTATTAGTCATCGCTATTACCATGGTGATGCGGTTTTGGCAGTACATCAATGGGCGTGGATAGCGGTTTG
ACTCACGGGGATTTCCAAGTCTCCACCCCATTGACGTCAATGGGAGTTTGTTTTGGCACCAAAATCAACG
GGACTTTCCAAAATGTCGTAACAACTCCGCCCCATTGACGCAAATGGGCGGTAGGCGTGTACGGTGGGAG
GTCTATATAAGCAGAGCTGGTTTAGTGAACCGTCAGATCCGCTAGCCACCATGGGCCCCAAGCGGCGGCA
GCTGACGTTCCGGGAGAAGTCGCGGATCATCCAGGAGGTGGAGGAGAACCCGGACCTACGCAAGGGCGAG
ATCGCGCGGCGCTTCAACATCCCGCCGTCCACGCTGAGCACGATCCTGAAGAACAAGCGCGCCATCCTGG
CGTCGGAGCGCAAGTACGGGGTGGCCTCCACCTGCCGCAAGACCAACAAGCTGTCTCCCTACGACAAGCT
CGAGGGCTTGCTCATCGCCTGGTTCCAGCAGATCCGCGCCGCCGGCCTGCCGGTCAAGGGCATCATCCTC
AAGGAGAAGGCGCTGCGCATAGCCGAGGAGCTGGGCATGGACGACTTCACCGCCTCCAACGGCTGGCTGG
ACCGCTTCCGCCGGCGCCACGGCGTGGTGTCCTGCAGCGGCGTGGCCCGCGCCCGCGCGCGAAACGCTGC
CCCCCGCACCCCGGCGGCGCCTGCCAGTCCGGCCGCGGTGCCCTCGGAGGGCAGTGGCGGGAGCACTCTC
GAGCTCAAGCTTCGAATTCTGCAGTCGACGGTACCGCGGGCCCGGGATCCACCGGTCGCCACCATGAGTG
CGATTAAGCCAGACATGAAGATCAAACTCCGTATGGAAGGCAACGTAAACGGGCACCACTTTGTGATCGA
CGGAGATGGTACAGGCAAGCCTTTTGAGGGAAAACAGAGTATGGATCTTGAAGTCAAAGAGGGCGGACCT
CTGCCTTTTGCCTTTGATATCCTGACCACTGCATTCCATTACGGCAACAGGGTATTCGCCAAATATCCAG
ACAACATACAAGACTATTTTAAGCAGTCGTTTCCTAAGGGGTATTCGTGGGAACGAAGCTTGACTTTCGA
AGACGGGGGCATTTGCATTGCCAGAAACGACATAACAATGGAAGGGGACACTTTCTATAATAAAGTTCGA
TTTTATGGTACCAACTTTCCCGCCAATGGTCCAGTTATGCAGAAGAAGACGCTGAAATGGGAGCCCTCCA
CTGAGAAAATGTATGTGCGTGATGGAGTGCTGACGGGTGATATTCATATGGCTTTGTTGCTTGAAGGAAA
TGCCCATTACCGATGTGACTTCAGAACTACTTACAAAGCTAAGGAGAAGGGTGTCAAGTTACCAGGCTAC
CACTTTGTGGACCACTGCATTGAGATTTTAAGCCATGACAAAGATTACAACAAGGTTAAGCTGTATGAGC
ATGCTGTTGCTCATTCTGGATTGCCTGACAATGCCAGACGATAAGCGGCCGCGACTCTAGATCATAATCA
GCCATACCACATTTGTAGAGGTTTTACTTGCTTTAAAAAACCTCCCACACCTCCCCCTGAACCTGAAACA
TAAAATGAATGCAATTGTTGTTGTTAACTTGTTTATTGCAGCTTATAATGGTTACAAATAAAGCAATAGC
ATCACAAATTTCACAAATAAAGCATTTTTTTCACTGCATTCTAGTTGTGGTTTGTCCAAACTCATCAATG
TATCTTAAGGCGTAAATTGTAAGCGTTAATATTTTGTTAAAATTCGCGTTAAATTTTTGTTAAATCAGCT
CATTTTTTAACCAATAGGCCGAAATCGGCAAAATCCCTTATAAATCAAAAGAATAGACCGAGATAGGGT
[37 nt withheld, positions 2170-2206]
AAAGAACGTGGACTCCAACGTCAAAGG
[49 nt withheld, positions 2234-2282]
T
[91 nt withheld, positions 2284-2374]
G
[124 nt withheld, positions 2376-2499]
CAGGTGGCACTTTTCGGGGAAATGTGCGCGGAACCCCTATTTGTTTATTTTTCTAAATACATTCAAATAT
GTATCCGCTCATGAGACAATAACCCTGATAAATGCTTCAATAATATTGAAAAAGGAAGAGTCCTGAGGCG
GAAAGAACCAGCTGTGGAATGTGTGTCAGTTAGGGTGTGGAAAGTCCCCAGGCTCCCCAGCAGGCAGAAG
TATGCAAAGCATGCATCTCAATTAGTCAGCAACCAGGTGTGGAAAGTCCCCAGGCTCCCCAGCAGGCAGA
AGTATGCAAAGCATGCATCTCAATTAGTCAGCAACCATAGTCCCGCCCCTAACTCCGCCCATCCCGCCCC
TAACTCCGCCCAGTTCCGCCCATTCTCCGCCCCATGGCTGACTAATTTTTTTTATTTATGCAGAGGCCGA
GGCCGCCTCGGCCTCTGAGCTATTCCAGAAGTAGTGAGGAGGCTTTTTTGGAGGCCTAGGCTTTTGCAAA
GATCGATCAAGAGACAGGATGAGGATCGTTTCGCATGATTGAACAAGATGGATTGCACGCAGGTTCTCCG
GCCGCTTGGGTGGAGAGGCTATTCGGCTATGACTGGGCACAACAGACAATCGGCTGCTCTGATGCCGCCG
TGTTCCGGCTGTCAGCGCAGGGGCGCCCGGTTCTTTTTGTCAAGACCGACCTGTCCGGTGCCCTGAATGA
ACTGCAAGACGAGGCAGCGCGGCTATCGTGGCTGGCCACGACGGGCGTTCCTTGCGCAGCTGTGCTCGAC
GTTGTCACTGAAGCGGGAAGGGACTGGCTGCTATTGGGCGAAGTGCCGGGGCAGGATCTCCTGTCATCTC
ACCTTGCTCCTGCCGAGAAAGTATCCATCATGGCTGATGCAATGCGGCGGCTGCATACGCTTGATCCGGC
TACCTGCCCATTCGACCACCAAGCGAAACATCGCATCGAGCGAGCACGTACTCGGATGGAAGCCGGTCTT
GTCGATCAGGATGATCTGGACGAAGAGCATCAGGGGCTCGCGCCAGCCGAACTGTTCGCCAGGCTCAAGG
CGAGCATGCCCGACGGCGAGGATCTCGTCGTGACCCATGGCGATGCCTGCTTGCCGAATATCATGGTGGA
AAATGGCCGCTTTTCTGGATTCATCGACTGTGGCCGGCTGGGTGTGGCGGACCGCTATCAGGACATAGCG
TTGGCTACCCGTGATATTGCTGAAGAGCTTGGCGGCGAATGGGCTGACCGCTTCCTCGTGCTTTACGGTA
TCGCCGCTCCCGATTCGCAGCGCATCGCCTTCTATCGCCTTCTTGACGAGTTCTTCTGAGCGGGACTCTG
GGGTTCGAAATGACCGACCAAGCGACGCCCAACCTGCCATCACGAGATTTCGATTCCACCGCCGCCTTCT
ATGAAAGGTTGGGCTTCGGAATCGTTTTCCGGGACGCCGGCTGGATGATCCTCCAGCGCGGGGATCTCAT
GCTGGAGTTCTTCGCCCACCCTAGGGGGAGGCTAACTGAAACACGGAAGGAGACAATACCGGAAGGAACC
CGCGCTATGACGGCAATAAAAAGACAGAATAAAACGCACGGTGTTGGGTCGTTTGTTCATAAACGCGGGG
TTCGGTCCCAGGGCTGGCACTCTGTCGATACCCCACCGAGACCCCATTGGGGCCAATACGCCCGCGTTTC
TTCCTTTTCCCCACCCCACCCCCCAAGTTCGGGTGAAGGCCCAGGGCTCGCAGCCAACGTCGGGGCGGCA
GGCCCTGCCATAGCCTCAGGTTACTCATATATACTTTAGATTGATTTAAAACTTCATTTTTAATTTAAAA
GGATCTAGGTGAAGATCCTTTTTGATAATCTCATGACCAAAATCCCTTAACGTGAGTTTTCGTTCCACTG
AGCGTCAGACCCCGTAGAAAAGATCAAAGGATCTTCTTGAGATCCTTTTTTTCTGCGCGTAATCTGCTGC
TTGCAAACAAAAAAACCACCGCTACCAGCGGTGGTTTGTTTGCCGGATCAAGAGCTACCAACTCTTTTTC
CGAAGGTAACTGGCTTCAGCAGAGCGCAGATACCAAATACTGTTCTTCTAGTGTAGCCGTAGTTAGGCCA
CCACTTCAAGAACTCTGTAGCACCGCCTACATACCTCGCTCTGCTAATCCTGTTACCAGTGGCTGCTGCC
AGTGGCGATAAGTCGTGTCTTACCGGGTTGGACTCAAGACGATAGTTACCGGATAAGGCGCAGCGGTCGG
GCTGAACGGGGGGTTCGTGCACACAGCCCAGCTTGGAGCGAACGACCTACACCGAACTGAGATACCTACA
GCGTGAGCTATGAGAAAGCGCCACGCTTCCCGAAGGGAGAAAGGCGGACAGGTATCCGGTAAGCGGCAGG
GTCGGAACAGGAGAGCGCACGAGGGAGCTTCCAGGGGGAAACGCCTGGTATCTTTATAGTCCTGTCGGGT
TTCGCCACCTCTGACTTGAGCGTCGATTTTTGTGATGCTCGTCAGGGGGGCGGAGCCTATGGAAAAACGC
CAGCAACGCGGCCTTTTTACGGTTCCTGGCCTTTTGCTGGCCTTTTGCTCACATGTTCTTTCCTGCGTTA
TCCCCTGATTCTGTGGATAACCGTATTACCGCCATGCATTAGTTATTAATAGTAATCAATTACGGGGTCA
TTAGTTCATAGCCCATATATGGAGTTCCG
