>Addgene plasmid #57360 | mEos2-CENPB-N-22 | depositor partial sequence | sequence record 88495 | insert sequence
TGACGGTCAGATCCGCTAGCCACCATGGGCCCCAAGCGGCGGCAGCTGACGTTCCGGGAGAAGTCGCGGA
TCATCCAGGAGGTGGAGGAGAACCCGGACCTACGCAAGGGCGAGATCGCGCGGCGCTTCAACATCCCGCC
GTCCACGCTGAGCACGATCCTGAAGAACAAGCGCGCCATCCTGGCGTCGGAGCGCAAGTACGGGGTGGCC
TCCACCTGCCGCAAGACCAACAAGCTGTCTCCCTACGACAAGCTCGAGGGCTTGCTCATCGCCTGGTTCC
AGCAGATCCGCGCCGCCGGCCTGCCGGTCAAGGGCATCATCCTCAAGGAGAAGGCGCTGCGCATAGCCGA
GGAGCTGGGCATGGACGACTTCACCGCCTCCAACGGCTGGCTGGACCGCTTCCGCCGGCGCCACGGCGTG
GTGTCCTGCAGCGGCGTGGCCCGCGCCCGCGCGCGAAACGCTGCCCCCCGCACCCCGGCGGCGCCTGCCA
GTCCGGCCGCGGTGCCCTCGGAGGGCAGTGGCGGGAGCACTCTCGAGCTCAAGCTTCGAATTCTGCAGTC
GACGGTACCGCGGGCCCGGGATCCACCGGTCGCCACCATGAGTGCGATTAAGCCAGACATGAAGATCAAA
CTCCGTATGGAAGGCAACGTAAACGGGCACCACTTTGTGATCGACGGAGATGGTACAGGCAAGCCTTTTG
AGGGAAAACAGAGTATGGATCTTGAAGTCAAAGAGGGCGGACCTCTGCCTTTTGCCTTTGATATCCTGAC
CACTGCATTCCATTACGGCAACAGGGTATTCGCCAAATATCCAGACAACATACAAGACTATTTTAAGCAG
TCGTTTCCTAAGGGGTATTCGTGGGAACGAAGCTTGACTTTCGAAGACGGGGGCATTTGCATTGCCAGAA
ACGACATAACAATGGAAGGGGACACTTTCTATAATAAAGTTCGATTTTATGGTACCAACTTTCCCGCCAA
TGGTCCAGTTATGCAGAAGAAGACGCTGAAATGGGAGCCCTCCACTGAGAAAATGTATGTGCGTGATGGA
GTGCTGACGGGTGATATTCATATGGCTTTGTTGCTTGAAGGAAATGCCCATTACCGATGTGACTTCAGAA
CTACTTACAAAGCTAAGGAGAAGGGTGTCAAGTTACCAGGCTACCACTTTGTGGACCACTGCATTGAGAT
TTTAAGCCATGACAAAGATTACAACAAGGTTAAGCTGTATGAGCATGCTGTTGCTCATTCTGGATTGCCT
GACAATGCCAGACGATAAGCGGCCGCGACTCTAGATCATAATCAGCCATACCACATT
